Addgene plasmid #185866: pIALD2E
Purpose: Knocking out ALD6
Depositing lab: Claudia Vickers. Depositing organization: University of Queensland. Publication: Auxin-mediated induction of GAL promoters by conditional degradation of Mig1p improves sesquiterpene production in Saccharomyces cerevisiae with engineered acetyl-CoA synthesis. Hayat IF, Plan M, Ebert BE, Dumsday G, Vickers CE, Peng B. Microb Biotechnol. 2021 Nov;14(6):2627-2642. doi: 10.1111/1751-7915.13880. Epub 2021 Sep 9. PubMed 34499421.
Backbone
  Vector backbone: pUC19
  Vector type: Yeast Expression
Growth in bacteria
  Bacterial resistance: Ampicillin, 100 μg/mL
  Growth temperature: 37°C
  Growth strain: DH5alpha
  Copy number: High Copy
Gene/Insert
  Gene/Insert name: ALD(-125, 40)- ALD6(1054, 1749)
  Species: Synthetic
  Mutation: None
  Cloning method: Gibson Cloning
Terms and licenses: Academic/Nonprofit Terms; Industry Terms: Not Available to Industry
How to cite: pIALD2E was a gift from Claudia Vickers (Addgene plasmid # 185866 ; http://n2t.net/addgene:185866 ; RRID:Addgene_185866)
