[The description below was written by a language model from this plasmid's Addgene catalogue record and pLannotate feature annotations shown in this document.]
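Description:
pIALD2E is a yeast vector built on a pUC19 backbone and catalogued for knocking out ALD6 in Saccharomyces cerevisiae. ALD6 encodes the cytosolic acetaldehyde dehydrogenase. The associated work concerns engineered acetyl-CoA synthesis and sesquiterpene production. In E. coli the plasmid is maintained at high copy through the ColE1/pUC-type origin and selected with ampicillin via the β-lactamase gene and its native promoter.

The recorded insert, assembled by Gibson cloning and listed as synthetic, is named ALD(-125, 40)-ALD6(1054, 1749). The name suggests two segments of the ALD6 locus, one spanning the region just upstream of the start codon into the first few dozen bases, and one covering a downstream portion of the gene. Such segments would typically serve as homology arms that direct recombination to the chromosomal locus and remove the intervening coding sequence. The automated annotation does not label these ALD6 segments. The record also does not state how the fragment is released or linearised for integration.

The annotation of the 4,989 nt sequence does identify a S. cerevisiae TRP1 auxotrophic marker with its own promoter, which allows selection in trp1 strains. It also finds a 2μ origin of replication, which normally supports episomal high-copy maintenance in yeast. An episomal origin is not what a purely integrative knockout plasmid would be expected to carry, and the record does not explain its role, so its presence should be noted rather than interpreted. Short fragments of rop, bom and an M13 origin are also detected. These appear to be non-functional remnants of earlier vector lineages.
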