Features (pLannotate 1.2.2; 10 found; start..end, strand, type, name):
     64..652     -  rep_origin     ori: high-copy-number ColE1/pMB1/pBR322/pUC origin of replication
    823..1683    -  CDS            AmpR: β-lactamase; bla; confers resistance to ampicillin, carbenicillin, and related antibiotics
   1684..1788    -  promoter       AmpR promoter: bla
   1815..3157    -  rep_origin     2μ ori: yeast 2μ plasmid origin of replication
   3225..3260    +  CDS            rop (fragment): Rop protein, which maintains plasmids at low copy number; rop
   3362..3411    +  misc_feature   bom (fragment): basis of mobility region from pBR322
   3550..3697    +  promoter       TRP1 promoter: S. cerevisiae TRP1
   3698..4372    +  CDS            TRP1: phosphoribosylanthranilate isomerase, required for tryptophan biosynthesis; S. cerevisiae TRP1; yeast auxotrophic marker
   4423..4474    +  misc_feature   bom (fragment): basis of mobility region from pBR322
   4475..4571    -  rep_origin     M13 ori (fragment): M13 bacteriophage origin of replication; arrow indicates direction of (+) strand synthesis
>Addgene plasmid #185866 | pIALD2E | addgene full sequence | sequence record 370810 | Addgene NGS Result
TTTAAATTGAGCAAAAGGCCAGCAAAAGGCCAGGAACCGTAAAAAGGCCGCGTTGCTGGCGTTTTTCCAT
AGGCTCCGCCCCCCTGACGAGCATCACAAAAATCGACGCTCAAGTCAGAGGTGGCGAAACCCGACAGGAC
TATAAAGATACCAGGCGTTTCCCCCTGGAAGCTCCCTCGTGCGCTCTCCTGTTCCGACCCTGCCGCTTAC
CGGATACCTGTCCGCCTTTCTCCCTTCGGGAAGCGTGGCGCTTTCTCATAGCTCACGCTGTAGGTATCTC
AGTTCGGTGTAGGTCGTTCGCTCCAAGCTGGGCTGTGTGCACGAACCCCCCGTTCAGCCCGACCGCTGCG
CCTTATCCGGTAACTATCGTCTTGAGTCCAACCCGGTAAGACACGACTTATCGCCACTGGCAGCAGCCAC
TGGTAACAGGATTAGCAGAGCGAGGTATGTAGGCGGTGCTACAGAGTTCTTGAAGTGGTGGCCTAACTAC
GGCTACACTAGAAGAACAGTATTTGGTATCTGCGCTCTGCTGAAGCCAGTTACCTTCGGAAAAAGAGTTG
GTAGCTCTTGATCCGGCAAACAAACCACCGCTGGTAGCGGTGGTTTTTTTGTTTGCAAGCAGCAGATTAC
GCGCAGAAAAAAAGGATCTCAAGAAGATCCTTTGATCTTTTCTACGGGGTCTGACGCTCAGTGGAACGAA
AACTCACGTTAAGGGATTTTGGTCATGAGATTATCAAAAAGGATCTTCACCTAGATCCTTTTAAATTAAA
AATGAAGTTTTAAATCAATCTAAAGTATATATGAGTAAACTTGGTCTGACAGTTACCAATGCTTAATCAG
TGAGGCACCTATCTCAGCGATCTGTCTATTTCGTTCATCCATAGTTGCCTGACTCCCCGTCGTGTAGATA
ACTACGATACGGGAGGGCTTACCATCTGGCCCCAGTGCTGCAATGATACCGCGAGACCCACGCTCACCGG
CTCCAGATTTATCAGCAATAAACCAGCCAGCCGGAAGGGCCGAGCGCAGAAGTGGTCCTGCAACTTTATC
CGCCTCCATCCAGTCTATTAATTGTTGCCGGGAAGCTAGAGTAAGTAGTTCGCCAGTTAATAGTTTGCGC
AACGTTGTTGCCATTGCTACAGGCATCGTGGTGTCACGCTCGTCGTTTGGTATGGCTTCATTCAGCTCCG
GTTCCCAACGATCAAGGCGAGTTACATGATCCCCCATGTTGTGCAAAAAAGCGGTTAGCTCCTTCGGTCC
TCCGATCGTTGTCAGAAGTAAGTTGGCCGCAGTGTTATCACTCATGGTTATGGCAGCACTGCATAATTCT
CTTACTGTCATGCCATCCGTAAGATGCTTTTCTGTGACTGGTGAGTACTCAACCAAGTCATTCTGAGAAT
AGTGTATGCGGCGACCGAGTTGCTCTTGCCCGGCGTCAATACGGGATAATACCGCGCCACATAGCAGAAC
TTTAAAAGTGCTCATCATTGGAAAACGTTCTTCGGGGCGAAAACTCTCAAGGATCTTACCGCTGTTGAGA
TCCAGTTCGATGTAACCCACTCGTGCACCCAACTGATCTTCAGCATCTTTTACTTTCACCAGCGTTTCTG
GGTGAGCAAAAACAGGAAGGCAAAATGCCGCAAAAAAGGGAATAAGGGCGACACGGAAATGTTGAATACT
CATACTCTTCCTTTTTCAATATTATTGAAGCATTTATCAGGGTTATTGTCTCATGAGCGGATACATATTT
GAATGTATTTAGAAAAATAAACAAATAGGGGTTCCGCGCACATTTCCCCGAAAAGTGCCACCTGAACGAA
GCATCTGTGCTTCATTTTGTAGAACAAAAATGCAACGCGAGAGCGCTAATTTTTCAAACAAAGAATCTGA
GCTGCATTTTTACAGAACAGAAATGCAACGCGAAAGCGCTATTTTACCAACGAAGAATCTGTGCTTCATT
TTTGTAAAACAAAAATGCAACGCGAGAGCGCTAATTTTTCAAACAAAGAATCTGAGCTGCATTTTTACAG
AACAGAAATGCAACGCGAGAGCGCTATTTTACCAACAAAGAATCTATACTTCTTTTTTGTTCTACAAAAA
TGCATCCCGAGAGCGCTATTTTTCTAACAAAGCATCTTAGATTACTTTTTTTCTCCTTTGTGCGCTCTAT
AATGCAGTCTCTTGATAACTTTTTGCACTGTAGGTCCGTTAAGGTTAGAAGAAGGCTACTTTGGTGTCTA
TTTTCTCTTCCATAAAAAAAGCCTGACTCCACTTCCCGCGTTTACTGATTACTAGCGAAGCTGCGGGTGC
ATTTTTTCAAGATAAAGGCATCCCCGATTATATTCTATACCGATGTGGATTGCGCATACTTTGTGAACAG
AAAGTGATAGCGTTGATGATTCTTCATTGGTCAGAAAATTATGAACGGTTTCTTCTATTTTGTCTCTATA
TACTACGTATAGGAAATGTTTACATTTTCGTATTGTTTTCGATTCACTCTATGAATAGTTCTTACTACAA
TTTTTTTGTCTAAAGAGTAATACTAGAGATAAACATAAAAAATGTAGAGGTCGAGTTTAGATGCAAGTTC
AAGGAGCGAAAGGTGGATGGGTAGGTTATATAGGGATATAGCACAGAGATATATAGCAAAGAGATACTTT
TGAGCAATGTTTGTGGAAGCGGTATTCGCAATATTTTAGTAGCTCGTTACAGTCCGGTGCGTTTTTGGTT
TTTTGAAAGTGCGTCTTCAGAGCGCTTTTGGTTTTCAAAAGCGCTCTGAAGTTCCTATACTTTCTAGAGA
ATAGGAACTTCGGAATAGGAACTTCAAAGCGTTTCCGAAAACGAGCGCTTCCGAAAATGCAACGCGAGCT
GCGCACATACAGCTCACTGTTCACGTCGCACCTATATCTGCGTGTTGCCTGTATATATATATACATGAGA
AGAACGGCATAGTGCGTGTTTATGCTTAAATGCGTACTTATATGCGTCTATTTATGTAGGATGAAAGGTA
GTCTAGTACCTCCTGTGATATTATCCCATTCCATGCGGGGTATCGTATGCTTCCTTCAGCACTACCCTTT
AGCTGTTCTATATGCTGCCACTCCTCAATTGGATTAGTCTCATCCTTCAATGCTATCATTTCCTTTGATA
TTGGATCATACTAAGAAACCATTATTATCATGACATTAACCTATAAAAATAGGCGTATCACGAGGCCCTT
TCGTCTCGCGCGTTTCGGTGATGACGGTGAAAACCTCTGACACATGCAGCTCCCGGAGACGGTCACAGCT
TGTCTGTAAGCGGATGCCGGGAGCAGACAAGCCCGTCAGGGCGCGTCAGCGGGTGTTGGCGGGTGTCGGG
GCTGGCTTAACTATGCGGCATCAGAGCAGATTGTACTGAGAGTGCACCATAGATCAACGACATTACTATA
TATATAATATAGGAAGCATTTAATAGAACAGCATCGTAATATATGTGTACTTTGCAGTTATGACGCCAGA
TGGCAGTAGTGGAAGATATTCTTTATTGAAAAATAGCTTGTCACCTTACGTACAATCTTGATCCGGAGCT
TTTCTTTTTTTGCCGATTAAGAATTAATTCGGTCGAAAAAAGAAAAGGAGAGGGCCAAGAGGGAGGGCAT
TGGTGACTATTGAGCACGTGAGTATACGTGATTAAGCACACAAAGGCAGCTTGGAGTATGTCTGTTATTA
ATTTCACAGGTAGTTCTGGTCCATTGGTGAAAGTTTGCGGCTTGCAGAGCACAGAGGCCGCAGAATGTGC
TCTAGATTCCGATGCTGACTTGCTGGGTATTATATGTGTGCCCAATAGAAAGAGAACAATTGACCCGGTT
ATTGCAAGGAAAATTTCAAGTCTTGTAAAAGCATATAAAAATAGTTCAGGCACTCCGAAATACTTGGTTG
GCGTGTTTCGTAATCAACCTAAGGAGGATGTTTTGGCTCTGGTCAATGATTACGGCATTGATATCGTCCA
ACTGCATGGAGATGAGTCGTGGCAAGAATACCAAGAGTTCCTCGGTTTGCCAGTTATTAAAAGACTCGTA
TTTCCAAAAGACTGCAACATACTACTCAGTGCAGCTTCACAGAAACCTCATTCGTTTATTCCCTTGTTTG
ATTCAGAAGCAGGTGGGACAGGTGAACTTTTGGATTGGAACTCGATTTCTGACTGGGTTGGAAGGCAAGA
GAGCCCCGAAAGCTTACATTTTATGTTAGCTGGTGGACTGACGCCAGAAAATGTTGGTGATGCGCTTAGA
TTAAATGGCGTTATTGGTGTTGATGTAAGCGGAGGTGTGGAGACAAATGGTGTAAAAGACTCTAACAAAA
TAGCAAATTTCGTCAAAAATGCTAAGAAATAGGTTATTACTGAGTAGTATTTATTTAAGTATTGTTTGTG
CACTTGCCGATCTATGCGGTGTGAAATACCGCACAGATGCGTAAGGAGAAAATACCGCATCAGGAAATTG
TAAGCGTTAATATTTTGTTAAAATTCGCGTTAAATTTTTGTTAAATCAGCTCATTTTTTAACCAATAGGC
CGAAATCGGCAAAATCCCTTAATTTAAATGTAATAAGAAGTTTGGTAATATTCAATTCGAAGTGTTCAGT
CTTTTACTTCTCTTGTTTTATAGAAGAAAAAACATCAAGAAACATCTTTAACATACACAAACACATACTA
TCAGAATACAATGACTAAGCTACACTTTGACACTGCTGAACCAGTCAAGAGTGCAGTGTACCAACCTGCA
TTTCTTTCCGTCATATACACAAAATACTTTCATATAAACTTACTTGGTCTTACGTCATAAATAAATATGT
ATACATATAAATTAAAAAATTTGGTTTTATATTTTTACAAAAAGAATCGTTTACTTCATTTCTCCCTTTT
AAGCGATACAATCCATGAAAAAAGAGAAAAAGAGAGAACAGGCTTGTGCCTTCTTTAAAACATCCCACAC
AAAATCATATTGAATTGAA
